>Addgene plasmid #38069 | pFRT/TO/HIS/FLAG/HA-MYEF2 | addgene full sequence | sequence record 239355 | Addgene NGS Result
TCTAGAGGGCCCGTTTAAACCCGCTGATCAGCCTCGACTGTGCCTTCTAGTTGCCAGCCATCTGTTGTTT
GCCCCTCCCCCGTGCCTTCCTTGACCCTGGAAGGTGCCACTCCCACTGTCCTTTCCTAATAAAATGAGGA
AATTGCATCGCATTGTCTGAGTAGGTGTCATTCTATTCTGGGGGGTGGGGTGGGGCAGGACAGCAAGGGG
GAGGATTGGGAAGACAATAGCAGGCATGCTGGGGATGCGGTGGGCTCTATGGCTTCTGAGGCGGAAAGAA
CCAGCTGGGGCTCTAGGGGGTATCCCC
[124 nt withheld, positions 308-431]
C
[91 nt withheld, positions 433-523]
AGGGTGATGGTTCACGTACCTAGAAGTTCCTATTCCGAAGTTCCTATTCTCTAGAAAGTATAGGAACTTC
CTTGGCCAAAAAGCCTGAACTCACCGCGACGTCTGTCGAGAAGTTTCTGATCGAAAAGTTCGACAGCGTC
TCCGACCTGATGCAGCTCTCGGAGGGCGAAGAATCTCGTGCTTTCAGCTTCGATGTAGGAGGGCGTGGAT
ATGTCCTGCGGGTAAATAGCTGCGCCGATGGTTTCTACAAAGATCGTTATGTTTATCGGCACTTTGCATC
GGCCGCGCTCCCGATTCCGGAAGTGCTTGACATTGGGGAATTCAGCGAGAGCCTGACCTATTGCATCTCC
CGCCGTGCACAGGGTGTCACGTTGCAAGACCTGCCTGAAACCGAACTGCCCGCTGTTCTGCAGCCGGTCG
CGGAGGCCATGGATGCGATCGCTGCGGCCGATCTTAGCCAGACGAGCGGGTTCGGCCCATTCGGACCGCA
AGGAATCGGTCAATACACTACATGGCGTGATTTCATATGCGCGATTGCTGATCCCCATGTGTATCACTGG
CAAACTGTGATGGACGACACCGTCAGTGCGTCCGTCGCGCAGGCTCTCGATGAGCTGATGCTTTGGGCCG
AGGACTGCCCCGAAGTCCGGCACCTCGTGCACGCGGATTTCGGCTCCAACAATGTCCTGACGGACAATGG
CCGCATAACAGCGGTCATTGACTGGAGCGAGGCGATGTTCGGGGATTCCCAATACGAGGTCGCCAACATC
TTCTTCTGGAGGCCGTGGTTGGCTTGTATGGAGCAGCAGACGCGCTACTTCGAGCGGAGGCATCCGGAGC
TTGCAGGATCGCCGCGGCTCCGGGCGTATATGCTCCGCATTGGTCTTGACCAACTCTATCAGAGCTTGGT
TGACGGCAATTTCGATGATGCAGCTTGGGCGCAGGGTCGATGCGACGCAATCGTCCGATCCGGAGCCGGG
ACTGTCGGGCGTACACAAATCGCCCGCAGAAGCGCGGCCGTCTGGACCGATGGCTGTGTAGAAGTACTCG
CCGATAGTGGAAACCGACGCCCCAGCACTCGTCCGAGGGCAAAGGAATAGCACGTACTACGAGATTTCGA
TTCCACCGCCGCCTTCTATGAAAGGTTGGGCTTCGGAATCGTTTTCCGGGACGCCGGCTGGATGATCCTC
CAGCGCGGGGATCTCATGCTGGAGTTCTTCGCCCACCCCAACTTGTTTATTGCAGCTTATAATGGTTACA
AATAAAGCAATAGCATCACAAATTTCACAAATAAAGCATTTTTTTCACTGCATTCTAGTTGTGGTTTGTC
CAAACTCATCAATGTATCTTATCATGTCTGTATACCGTCGACCTCTAGCTAGAGCTTGGCGTAATCATGG
TCATAGCTGTTTCCTGTGTGAAATTGTTATCCGCTCACAATTCCACACAACATACGAGCCGGAAGCATAA
AGTGTAAAGCCTGGGGTGCCTAATGAGTGAGCTAACTCACATTAATTGCGTTGCGCTCACTGCCCGCTTT
CCAGTCGGGAAACCTGTCGTGCCAGCTGCATTAATGAATCGGCCAACGCGCGGGGAGAGGCGGTTTGCGT
ATTGGGCGCTCTTCCGCTTCCTCGCTCACTGACTCGCTGCGCTCGGTCGTTCGGCTGCGGCGAGCGGTAT
CAGCTCACTCAAAGGCGGTAATACGGTTATCCACAGAATCAGGGGATAACGCAGGAAAGAACATGTGAGC
AAAAGGCCAGCAAAAGGCCAGGAACCGTAAAAAGGCCGCGTTGCTGGCGTTTTTCCATAGGCTCCGCCCC
CCTGACGAGCATCACAAAAATCGACGCTCAAGTCAGAGGTGGCGAAACCCGACAGGACTATAAAGATACC
AGGCGTTTCCCCCTGGAAGCTCCCTCGTGCGCTCTCCTGTTCCGACCCTGCCGCTTACCGGATACCTGTC
CGCCTTTCTCCCTTCGGGAAGCGTGGCGCTTTCTCATAGCTCACGCTGTAGGTATCTCAGTTCGGTGTAG
GTCGTTCGCTCCAAGCTGGGCTGTGTGCACGAACCCCCCGTTCAGCCCGACCGCTGCGCCTTATCCGGTA
ACTATCGTCTTGAGTCCAACCCGGTAAGACACGACTTATCGCCACTGGCAGCAGCCACTGGTAACAGGAT
TAGCAGAGCGAGGTATGTAGGCGGTGCTACAGAGTTCTTGAAGTGGTGGCCTAACTACGGCTACACTAGA
AGAACAGTATTTGGTATCTGCGCTCTGCTGAAGCCAGTTACCTTCGGAAAAAGAGTTGGTAGCTCTTGAT
CCGGCAAACAAACCACCGCTGGTAGCGGTGGTTTTTTTGTTTGCAAGCAGCAGATTACGCGCAGAAAAAA
AGGATCTCAAGAAGATCCTTTGATCTTTTCTACGGGGTCTGACGCTCAGTGGAACGAAAACTCACGTTAA
GGGATTTTGGTCATGAGATTATCAAAAAGGATCTTCACCTAGATCCTTTTAAATTAAAAATGAAGTTTTA
AATCAATCTAAAGTATATATGAGTAAACTTGGTCTGACAGTTACCAATGCTTAATCAGTGAGGCACCTAT
CTCAGCGATCTGTCTATTTCGTTCATCCATAGTTGCCTGACTCCCCGTCGTGTAGATAACTACGATACGG
GAGGGCTTACCATCTGGCCCCAGTGCTGCAATGATACCGCGAGACCCACGCTCACCGGCTCCAGATTTAT
CAGCAATAAACCAGCCAGCCGGAAGGGCCGAGCGCAGAAGTGGTCCTGCAACTTTATCCGCCTCCATCCA
GTCTATTAATTGTTGCCGGGAAGCTAGAGTAAGTAGTTCGCCAGTTAATAGTTTGCGCAACGTTGTTGCC
ATTGCTACAGGCATCGTGGTGTCACGCTCGTCGTTTGGTATGGCTTCATTCAGCTCCGGTTCCCAACGAT
CAAGGCGAGTTACATGATCCCCCATGTTGTGCAAAAAAGCGGTTAGCTCCTTCGGTCCTCCGATCGTTGT
CAGAAGTAAGTTGGCCGCAGTGTTATCACTCATGGTTATGGCAGCACTGCATAATTCTCTTACTGTCATG
CCATCCGTAAGATGCTTTTCTGTGACTGGTGAGTACTCAACCAAGTCATTCTGAGAATAGTGTATGCGGC
GACCGAGTTGCTCTTGCCCGGCGTCAATACGGGATAATACCGCGCCACATAGCAGAACTTTAAAAGTGCT
CATCATTGGAAAACGTTCTTCGGGGCGAAAACTCTCAAGGATCTTACCGCTGTTGAGATCCAGTTCGATG
TAACCCACTCGTGCACCCAACTGATCTTCAGCATCTTTTACTTTCACCAGCGTTTCTGGGTGAGCAAAAA
CAGGAAGGCAAAATGCCGCAAAAAAGGGAATAAGGGCGACACGGAAATGTTGAATACTCATACTCTTCCT
TTTTCAATATTATTGAAGCATTTATCAGGGTTATTGTCTCATGAGCGGATACATATTTGAATGTATTTAG
AAAAATAAACAAATAGGGGTTCCGCGCACATTTCCCCGAAAAGTGCCACCTGACGTCGACGGATCGGGAG
ATCTCCCGATCCCCTATGGTGCACTCTCAGTACAATCTGCTCTGATGCCGCATAGTTAAGCCAGTATCTG
CTCCCTGCTTGTGTGTTGGAGGTCGCTGAGTAGTGCGCGAGCAAAATTTAAGCTACAACAAGGCAAGGCT
TGACCGACAATTGCATGAAGAATCTGCTTAGGGTTAGGCGTTTTGCGCTGCTTCGCGATGTACGGGCCAG
ATATACGCGTTGACATTGATTATTGACTAGTTATTAATAGTAATCAATTACGGGGTCATTAGTTCATAGC
CCATATATGGAGTTCCGCGTTACATAACTTACGGTAAATGGCCCGCCTGGCTGACCGCCCAACGACCCCC
GCCCATTGACGTCAATAATGACGTATGTTCCCATAGTAACGCCAATAGGGACTTTCCATTGACGTCAATG
GGTGGAGTATTTACGGTAAACTGCCCACTTGGCAGTACATCAAGTGTATCATATGCCAAGTACGCCCCCT
ATTGACGTCAATGACGGTAAATGGCCCGCCTGGCATTATGCCCAGTACATGACCTTATGGGACTTTCCTA
CTTGGCAGTACATCTACGTATTAGTCATCGCTATTACCATGGTGATGCGGTTTTGGCAGTACATCAATGG
GCGTGGATAGCGGTTTGACTCACGGGGATTTCCAAGTCTCCACCCCATTGACGTCAATGGGAGTTTGTTT
TGGCACCAAAATCAACGGGACTTTCCAAAATGTCGTAACAACTCCGCCCCATTGACGCAAATGGGCGGTA
GGCGTGTACGGTGGGAGGTCTATATAAGCAGAGCTCTCCCTATCAGTGATAGAGATCTCCCTATCAGTGA
TAGAGATCGTCGACGAGCTCGTTTAGTGAACCGTCAGATCGCCTGGAGACGCCATCCACGCTGTTTTGAC
CTCCATAGAAGACACCGGGACCGATCCAGCCTCCGGACTCTAGCGTTTAAACTTAAGCTTGGTACCATGC
ACCACCACCACCACCACCACCACATGGACTACAAGGACGACGATGACAAGTACCCTTATGACGTGCCCGA
TTACGCTTTGAACCAGATATCAACAAGTTTGTACAAAAAAGCAGAAGGGCCGTCAAGGCCCACCATGGCG
GACGCCAACAAGGCCGAGGTGCCCGGGGCCACTGGTGGCGACAGCCCGCACCTGCAGCCCGCAGAGCCGC
CGGGCGAGCCGCGGCGAGAGCCGCACCCCGCGGAGGCGGAGAAGCAGCAGCCGCAGCACAGCAGCAGCTC
CAATGGCGTTAAAATGGAGAATGATGAATCAGCAAAAGAAGAGAAATCTGACTTAAAGGAAAAATCTACA
GGAAGTAAGAAGGCCAATAGATTTCATCCTTATTCAAAAGACAAGAATTCGGGCACTGGAGAAAAGAAGG
GTCCAAATCGTAACAGAGTTTTCATTAGCAACATCCCATATGACATGAAATGGCAAGCTATTAAAGATCT
AATGAGAGAGAAAGTTGGTGAGGTTACATACGTGGAGCTCTTTAAGGATGCGGAAGGAAAATCAAGGGGT
TGTGGTGTGGTTGAATTCAAAGATGAAGAATTTGTAAAGAAAGCCCTAGAAACTATGAACAAATATGATC
TTAGTGGAAGACCCCTTAATATTAAAGAGGATCCTGATGGAGAAAATGCTCGTAGGGCATTGCAGCGAAC
AGGAGGATCATTTCCAGGAGGACACGTCCCTGATATGGGATCAGGGTTGATGAATTTACCACCTTCCATA
CTCAATAATCCAAACATTCCTCCTGAAGTCATCAGTAATTTGCAGGCCGGTAGACTTGGTTCCACAATTT
TTGTTGCCAATCTTGACTTCAAAGTTGGTTGGAAGAAGCTAAAGGAAGTGTTCAGCATAGCTGGAACTGT
GAAGCGGGCAGATATTAAAGAAGACAAAGATGGCAAGAGCAGAGGAATGGGCACTGTCACTTTTGAGCAA
GCAATTGAAGCAGTTCAAGCAATTTCTATGTTCAATGGGCAGTTTTTATTTGATAGACCTATGCATGTGA
AAATGGATGACAAGTCTGTTCCTCATGAAGAGTACCGTTCACATGATGGTAAAACACCACAATTACCACG
TGGTCTTGGAGGCATTGGGATGGGACTTGGTCCGGGTGGACAGCCTATTAGTGCCAGCCAGTTGAACATA
GGTGGAGTAATGGGAAATTTAGGTCCAGGTGGTATGGGAATGGATGGTCCAGGTTTTGGAGGAATGAATA
GAATTGGAGGAGGAATAGGGTTTGGTGGTCTGGAAGCAATGAATAGCATGGGAGGATTTGGAGGAGTTGG
CCGAATGGGAGAGCTGTACCGTGGTGCGATGACTAGTAGCATGGAGCGAGATTTTGGACGTGGTGATATT
GGAATAAATCGAGGCTTTGGAGATTCCTTTGGTAGACTTGGCAGTGCAATGATTGGAGGGTTTGCAGGAA
GAATAGGATCTTCTAACATGGGTCCAGTAGGATCTGGAATAAGTGGTGGAATGGGTAGCATGAACAGTGT
GACTGGAGGAATGGGGATGGGACTGGACCGGATGAGTTCCAGCTTTGATAGAATGGGACCAGGTATAGGA
GCTATACTGGAAAGGAGCATCGATATGGATCGAGGATTTTTATCGGGTCCAATGGGAAGCGGAATGAGAG
AGAGAATAGGCTCCAAAGGCAACCAGATATTTGTCAGAAATCTACCTTTTGACTTGACTTGGCAGAAACT
AAAAGAGAAATTCAGTCAGTGTGGTCATGTAATGTTTGCAGAAATAAAAATGGAGAATGGAAAGTCAAAA
GGCTGTGGAACAGTCAGATTTGACTCCCCAGAATCAGCTGAAAAAGCCTGCAGAATAATGAATGGCATAA
AAATCAGTGGCAGAGAAATTGATGTTCGCTTGGATCGTAATGCATAGGGCCTCATGGGCCCAGCTTTCTT
GTACAAAGTGGTTGATATCCAGCACAGTGGCGGCCGCTCAAGTCTAGAGGGCCCGCGGTTCGAAGGTAAG
CCTATCCCTAACCCTCTCCTCGGTCTCGATTCTACGCGTACCTGATCCGCGGCCGCATAGATAACTGATC
CAGTGTGCCTCGAG
Features (pLannotate 1.2.2; 26 found; start..end, strand, type, name):
     38..262     +  polyA_signal   bGH poly(A) signal: bovine growth hormone polyadenylation signal
    266..287     +  promoter       SV40 promoter (fragment): SV40 enhancer and early promoter
    308..541     +  rep_origin     f1 ori (fragment) (sequence partly withheld): f1 bacteriophage origin of replication; arrow indicates direction of (+) strand synthesis
    546..593     +  protein_bind   FRT: FLP-mediated recombination occurs in the 8-bp core sequence TCTAGAAA (Turan and Bode, 2011). FLP recombinase from the Saccharomyces cerevisiae 2μ plasmid
    601..1623    +  CDS            HygR: aminoglycoside phosphotransferase from E. coli; aph(4)-Ia; confers resistance to hygromycin
   1633..1758    +  CDS            ble (fragment): BLE_KLEPN - Experimental evidence at protein level: Swiss-Prot protein existence level 1. Binding protein with a strong affinity to the bleomycin family of antibiotics. Binds to CL990; an antimitotic-antibiotic compound. From Klebsiella pneumoniae.
   1753..1874    +  polyA_signal   SV40 poly(A) signal: SV40 polyadenylation signal
   1947..1963    -  protein_bind   lac operator: The lac repressor binds to the lac operator to inhibit transcription in E. coli. This inhibition can be relieved by adding lactose or isopropyl-β-D-thiogalactopyranoside (IPTG). lac repressor encoded by lacI
   1971..2001    -  promoter       lac promoter: promoter for the E. coli lac operon
   2016..2037    -  protein_bind   CAP binding site: CAP binding activates transcription in the presence of cAMP. E. coli catabolite activator protein
   2050..2142    -  CDS            lacI (fragment): lac repressor; lacI; The lac repressor binds to the lac operator to inhibit transcription in E. coli. This inhibition can be relieved by adding lactose or isopropyl-β-D-thiogalactopyranoside (IPTG).
   2325..2913    -  rep_origin     ori: high-copy-number ColE1/pMB1/pBR322/pUC origin of replication
   3084..3944    -  CDS            AmpR: β-lactamase; bla; confers resistance to ampicillin, carbenicillin, and related antibiotics
   3945..4049    -  promoter       AmpR promoter: bla
   4108..4160    -  misc_feature   bom (fragment): basis of mobility region from pBR322
   4315..4694    +  enhancer       CMV enhancer: human cytomegalovirus immediate early enhancer
   4695..4898    +  promoter       CMV promoter: human cytomegalovirus (CMV) immediate early promoter
   4900..4919    +  promoter       PLtetO-1 promoter (fragment): modified phage lambda PL promoter with tet operator sites (Lutz and Bujard, 1997)
   4921..4940    +  promoter       PLtetO-1 promoter (fragment): modified phage lambda PL promoter with tet operator sites (Lutz and Bujard, 1997)
   4948..4981    +  promoter       TRE3GV promoter (fragment): 3rd-generation Tet-responsive promoter that can be activated by binding of Tet-On® 3G, optimized for retroviral and lentiviral vectors
   5073..5096    +  CDS            9xHis (fragment): 9xHis affinity tag
   5103..5123    +  CDS            FLAG (fragment): FLAG® epitope tag, followed by an enterokinase cleavage site
   5167..5187    +  protein_bind   attB1: mutant version of attB; core recombination site for the Gateway® BP reaction BP Clonase™
   5208..7007    +  CDS            MYEF2: MYEF2_HUMAN - Also known as KIAA1341. Experimental evidence at protein level: Swiss-Prot protein existence level 1. Transcriptional repressor of the myelin basic protein gene (MBP). Binds to the proximal MB1 element 5'-TTGTCC-3' of the MBP promoter. Its binding to MB1 and function are inhibited by PURA (By similarity). From Homo sapiens (Human).
   7024..7044    -  protein_bind   attB2: mutant version of attB; core recombination site for the Gateway® BP reaction BP Clonase™
   7098..7139    +  CDS            V5 tag: epitope tag from simian virus 5
