[The description below was written by a language model from this plasmid's Addgene catalogue record and pLannotate feature annotations shown in this document.]
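Description:
pFRT/TO/HIS/FLAG/HA-MYEF2 is a mammalian expression plasmid carrying the human MYEF2 (myelin expression factor 2) coding sequence, about 1.8 kb, transferred by Gateway recombination into the pFRT/TO/HIS/FLAG/HA-DEST destination backbone. The open reading frame sits between attB1 and attB2 sites and is fused at its N terminus to a backbone-encoded His/FLAG/HA tandem tag; the annotation detects the His and FLAG portions but does not call the HA epitope. A V5 tag sequence is annotated downstream of attB2, and the record does not indicate that it forms part of the expressed protein. Transcription is driven by the CMV enhancer and immediate-early promoter followed by tet operator sequences (annotated as short PLtetO-1/TRE fragments). This arrangement makes expression repressible by Tet repressor and inducible with tetracycline or doxycycline in suitable host cells, and it terminates at a bGH polyadenylation signal.

Downstream lies an FRT site placed directly before a hygromycin resistance gene with an SV40 poly(A) signal and no complete annotated promoter of its own. This is the layout typical of FLP-mediated integration, in which recombination into a genomic FRT site places the marker behind a resident promoter, allowing hygromycin selection of single-site, isogenic stable lines. In bacteria the plasmid replicates from a high-copy ColE1/pUC origin and is selected with ampicillin. The associated publication concerns the mRNA-bound proteome, consistent with use for inducible expression and affinity purification of tagged MYEF2 as a candidate RNA-binding protein. The sequenced record (7,187 nt) is slightly shorter than the stated total size (7,311 bp). The depositor also notes that the original Gateway entry vector appears to persist in the stock, though it lacks a promoter for the insert and is not expected to interfere with function.
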