Addgene plasmid #38069: pFRT/TO/HIS/FLAG/HA-MYEF2
Depositing lab: Markus Landthaler. Depositing organization: Max-Delbrueck-Centrum fuer Molekulare Medizin (MDC). Publication: The mRNA-Bound Proteome and Its Global Occupancy Profile on Protein-Coding Transcripts. Baltz AG, Munschauer M, Schwanhausser B, Vasile A, Murakawa Y, Schueler M, Youngs N, Penfold-Brown D, Drew K, Milek M, Wyler E, Bonneau R, Selbach M, Dieterich C, Landthaler M. Mol Cell. 2012 Jun 8;46(5):674-90. 10.1016/j.molcel.2012.05.021 PubMed 22681889.
Backbone
  Vector backbone: pFRT/TO/HIS/FLAG/HA-DEST
  Backbone size w/o insert (bp): 5508
  Total vector size (bp): 7311
  Vector type: Mammalian Expression
  Selectable markers: Hygromycin
Growth in bacteria
  Bacterial resistance: Ampicillin, 100 μg/mL
  Growth temperature: 37°C
  Growth strain: DH5alpha
  Copy number: Unknown
Gene/Insert
  Gene/Insert name: MYEF2 myelin expression factor 2 (alt name: MEF-2; MST156; MSTP156; HsT18564)
  Species: H. sapiens (human)
  Insert size (bp): 1803
  GenBank ID: NM_016132.3
  Entrez Gene: MYEF2 (a.k.a. HsT18564, MEF-2, MST156, MSTP156, myEF-2)
  Tag / fusion protein: HIS/FLAG/HA (N terminal on backbone)
  Cloning method: Gateway Cloning
  Sequencing primers: 5′ CMV; 3′ BGH
Terms and licenses: Academic/Nonprofit Terms; Industry Terms: Not Available to Industry
Depositor comments: Digest and NGS results suggest that the original Gateway entry vector is still present in the DNA stock from which the bacterial stocks are created. Because the entry vector does not contain a promoter for the insert or selection marker, it should not interfere with function. To attempt to remove the entry vector, recipient scientists could try to cure the plasmid from isolated colonies. Alternatively, they can linearize the entry vector with BmtI, HpaI or NheI digest, which will not cut the expression vector, and retransform into bacteria.
How to cite: pFRT/TO/HIS/FLAG/HA-MYEF2 was a gift from Markus Landthaler (Addgene plasmid # 38069 ; http://n2t.net/addgene:38069 ; RRID:Addgene_38069)
