>Addgene plasmid #38069 | pFRT/TO/HIS/FLAG/HA-MYEF2 | addgene partial sequence | sequence record 53426 | CMV-F 5'-CGCAAATGGGCGGTAGGCGTG-3'
CCTTATCAGTGATAGAGATCTCCCTATCAGTGATAGAGATCGTCGACGAGCTCGTTTAGTGAACCGTCAG
ATCGCCTGGAGACGCCATCCACGCTGTTTTGACCTCCATAGAAGACACCGGGACCGATCCAGCCTCCGGA
CTCTAGCGTTTAAACTTAAGCTTGGTACCATGCACCACCACCACCACCACCACCACATGGACTACAAGGA
CGACGATGACAAGTACCCTTATGACGTGCCCGATTACGCTTTGAACCAGATATCAACAAGTTTGTACAAA
AAAGCAGAAGGGCCGTCAAGGCCCACCATGGCGGACGCCAACAAGGCCGAGGTGCCCGGGGCCACTGGTG
GCGACAGCCCGCACCTGCAGCCCGCAGAGCCGCCGGGCGAGCCGCGGCGAGAGCCGCACCCCGCGGAGGC
GGAGAAGCAGCAGCCGCAGCACAGCAGCAGCTCCAATGGCGTTAAAATGGAGAATGATGAATCAGCAAAA
GAAGAGAAATCTGACTTAAAGGAAAAATCTACAGGAAGTAAGAAGGCCAATAGATTTCATCCTTATTCAA
AAGACAAGAATTCGGGCACTGGAGAAAAGAAGGGTCCAAATCGTAACAGAGTTTTCATTAGCAACATCCC
ATATGACATGAAATGGCAAGCTATTAAAGATCTAATGAGAGAGAAAGTTGGTGAGGTTACATACGTGGAG
CTCTTTAAGGATGCGGAAGGAAAATCAAGGGG
